>Addgene plasmid #118350 | hHSF1 K80R | depositor full sequence | sequence record 223521 | Full Sequence
GACGGATCGGGAGATCTCCCGATCCCCTATGGTGCACTCTCAGTACAATCTGCTCTGATGCCGCATAGTT
AAGCCAGTATCTGCTCCCTGCTTGTGTGTTGGAGGTCGCTGAGTAGTGCGCGAGCAAAATTTAAGCTACA
ACAAGGCAAGGCTTGACCGACAATTGCATGAAGAATCTGCTTAGGGTTAGGCGTTTTGCGCTGCTTCGCG
ATGTACGGGCCAGATATACGCGTTGACATTGATTATTGACTAGTTATTAATAGTAATCAATTACGGGGTC
ATTAGTTCATAGCCCATATATGGAGTTCCGCGTTACATAACTTACGGTAAATGGCCCGCCTGGCTGACCG
CCCAACGACCCCCGCCCATTGACGTCAATAATGACGTATGTTCCCATAGTAACGCCAATAGGGACTTTCC
ATTGACGTCAATGGGTGGAGTATTTACGGTAAACTGCCCACTTGGCAGTACATCAAGTGTATCATATGCC
AAGTACGCCCCCTATTGACGTCAATGACGGTAAATGGCCCGCCTGGCATTATGCCCAGTACATGACCTTA
TGGGACTTTCCTACTTGGCAGTACATCTACGTATTAGTCATCGCTATTACCATGGTGATGCGGTTTTGGC
AGTACATCAATGGGCGTGGATAGCGGTTTGACTCACGGGGATTTCCAAGTCTCCACCCCATTGACGTCAA
TGGGAGTTTGTTTTGGCACCAAAATCAACGGGACTTTCCAAAATGTCGTAACAACTCCGCCCCATTGACG
CAAATGGGCGGTAGGCGTGTACGGTGGGAGGTCTATATAAGCAGAGCTCTCTGGCTAACTAGAGAACCCA
CTGCTTACTGGCTTATCGAAATTAATACGACTCACTATAGGGAGACCCAAGCTGGCTAGCGTTTAAACGG
GCCCTCTAGACTCGAGCGGCCGCCACTGTGCTGGATATCTGCAGAATTCGAGATGGATCTGCCCGTGGGC
CCCGGCGCGGCGGGGCCCAGCAACGTCCCGGCCTTCCTGACCAAGCTGTGGACCCTCGTGAGCGACCCGG
ACACCGACGCGCTCATCTGCTGGAGCCCGAGCGGGAACAGCTTCCACGTGTTCGACCAGGGCCAGTTTGC
CAAGGAGGTGCTGCCCAAGTACTTCAAGCACAACAACATGGCCAGCTTCGTGCGGCAGCTCAACATGTAT
GGCTTCCGGAGAGTGGTCCACATCGAGCAGGGCGGCCTGGTCAAGCCAGAGAGAGACGACACGGAGTTCC
AGCACCCATGCTTCCTGCGTGGCCAGGAGCAGCTCCTTGAGAACATCAAGAGGAAAGTGACCAGTGTGTC
CACCCTGAAGAGTGAAGACATAAAGATCCGCCAGGACAGCGTCACCAAGCTGCTGACGGACGTGCAGCTG
ATGAAGGGGAAGCAGGAGTGCATGGACTCCAAGCTCCTGGCCATGAAGCATGAGAATGAGGCTCTGTGGC
GGGAGGTGGCCAGCCTTCGGCAGAAGCATGCCCAGCAACAGAAAGTCGTCAACAAGCTCATTCAGTTCCT
GATCTCACTGGTGCAGTCAAACCGGATCCTGGGGGTGAAGAGAAAGATCCCCCTGATGCTGAACGACAGT
GGCTCAGCACATTCCATGCCCAAGTATAGCCGGCAGTTCTCCCTGGAGCACGTCCACGGCTCGGGCCCCT
ACTCGGCCCCCTCCCCAGCCTACAGCAGCTCCAGCCTCTACGCCCCTGATGCTGTGGCCAGCTCTGGACC
CATCATCTCCGACATCACCGAGCTGGCTCCTGCCAGCCCCATGGCCTCCCCCGGCGGGAGCATAGACGAG
AGGCCCCTATCCAGCAGCCCCCTGGTGCGTGTCAAGGAGGAGCCCCCCAGCCCGCCTCAGAGCCCCCGGG
TAGAGGAGGCGAGTCCCGGGCGCCCATCTTCCGTGGACACCCTCTTGTCCCCGACCGCCCTCATTGACTC
CATCCTGCGGGAGAGTGAACCTGCCCCCGCCTCCGTCACAGCCCTCACGGACGCCAGGGGCCACACGGAC
ACCGAGGGCCGGCCTCCCTCCCCCCCGCCCACCTCCACCCCTGAAAAGTGCCTCAGCGTAGCCTGCCTGG
ACAAGAATGAGCTCAGTGACCACTTGGATGCTATGGACTCCAACCTGGATAACCTGCAGACCATGCTGAG
CAGCCACGGCTTCAGCGTGGACACCAGTGCCCTGCTGGACCTGTTCAGCCCCTCGGTGACCGTGCCCGAC
ATGAGCCTGCCTGACCTTGACAGCAGCCTGGCCAGTATCCAAGAGCTCCTGTCTCCCCAGGAGCCCCCCA
GGCCTCCCGAGGCAGAGAACAGCAGCCCGGATTCAGGGAAGCAGCTGGTGCACTACACAGCGCAGCCGCT
GTTCCTGCTGGACCCCGGCTCCGTGGACACCGGGAGCAACGACCTGCCGGTGCTGTTTGAGCTGGGAGAG
GGCTCCTACTTCTCCGAAGGGGACGGCTTCGCCGAGGACCCCACCATCTCCCTGCTGACAGGCTCGGAGC
CTCCCAAAGCCAAGGACCCCACTGTCTCCAAGCTTGGGCCCGAACAAAAACTCATCTCAGAAGAGGATCT
GAATAGCGCCGTCGACCATCATCATCATCATCATTGAGTTTAAACGGTCTCCAGCTTAAGTTTAAACCGC
TGATCAGCCTCGACTGTGCCTTCTAGTTGCCAGCCATCTGTTGTTTGCCCCTCCCCCGTGCCTTCCTTGA
CCCTGGAAGGTGCCACTCCCACTGTCCTTTCCTAATAAAATGAGGAAATTGCATCGCATTGTCTGAGTAG
GTGTCATTCTATTCTGGGGGGTGGGGTGGGGCAGGACAGCAAGGGGGAGGATTGGGAAGACAATAGCAGG
CATGCTGGGGATGCGGTGGGCTCTATGGCTTCTGAGGCGGAAAGAACCAGCTGGGGCTCTAGGGGGTATC
CCC
[124 nt withheld, positions 2944-3067]
C
[91 nt withheld, positions 3069-3159]
A
[49 nt withheld, positions 3161-3209]
CCTTTGACGTTGGAGTCCACGTTCTTT
[37 nt withheld, positions 3237-3273]
ACCCTATCTCGGTCTATTCTTTTGATTTATAAGGGATTTTGCCGATTTCGGCCTATTGGTTAAAAAATGA
GCTGATTTAACAAAAATTTAACGCGAATTAATTCTGTGGAATGTGTGTCAGTTAGGGTGTGGAAAGTCCC
CAGGCTCCCCAGCAGGCAGAAGTATGCAAAGCATGCATCTCAATTAGTCAGCAACCAGGTGTGGAAAGTC
CCCAGGCTCCCCAGCAGGCAGAAGTATGCAAAGCATGCATCTCAATTAGTCAGCAACCATAGTCCCGCCC
CTAACTCCGCCCATCCCGCCCCTAACTCCGCCCAGTTCCGCCCATTCTCCGCCCCATGGCTGACTAATTT
TTTTTATTTATGCAGAGGCCGAGGCCGCCTCTGCCTCTGAGCTATTCCAGAAGTAGTGAGGAGGCTTTTT
TGGAGGCCTAGGCTTTTGCAAAAAGCTCCCGGGAGCTTGTATATCCATTTTCGGATCTGATCAAGAGACA
GGATGAGGATCGTTTCGCATGATTGAACAAGATGGATTGCACGCAGGTTCTCCGGCCGCTTGGGTGGAGA
GGCTATTCGGCTATGACTGGGCACAACAGACAATCGGCTGCTCTGATGCCGCCGTGTTCCGGCTGTCAGC
GCAGGGGCGCCCGGTTCTTTTTGTCAAGACCGACCTGTCCGGTGCCCTGAATGAACTGCAGGACGAGGCA
GCGCGGCTATCGTGGCTGGCCACGACGGGCGTTCCTTGCGCAGCTGTGCTCGACGTTGTCACTGAAGCGG
GAAGGGACTGGCTGCTATTGGGCGAAGTGCCGGGGCAGGATCTCCTGTCATCTCACCTTGCTCCTGCCGA
GAAAGTATCCATCATGGCTGATGCAATGCGGCGGCTGCATACGCTTGATCCGGCTACCTGCCCATTCGAC
CACCAAGCGAAACATCGCATCGAGCGAGCACGTACTCGGATGGAAGCCGGTCTTGTCGATCAGGATGATC
TGGACGAAGAGCATCAGGGGCTCGCGCCAGCCGAACTGTTCGCCAGGCTCAAGGCGCGCATGCCCGACGG
CGAGGATCTCGTCGTGACCCATGGCGATGCCTGCTTGCCGAATATCATGGTGGAAAATGGCCGCTTTTCT
GGATTCATCGACTGTGGCCGGCTGGGTGTGGCGGACCGCTATCAGGACATAGCGTTGGCTACCCGTGATA
TTGCTGAAGAGCTTGGCGGCGAATGGGCTGACCGCTTCCTCGTGCTTTACGGTATCGCCGCTCCCGATTC
GCAGCGCATCGCCTTCTATCGCCTTCTTGACGAGTTCTTCTGAGCGGGACTCTGGGGTTCGAAATGACCG
ACCAAGCGACGCCCAACCTGCCATCACGAGATTTCGATTCCACCGCCGCCTTCTATGAAAGGTTGGGCTT
CGGAATCGTTTTCCGGGACGCCGGCTGGATGATCCTCCAGCGCGGGGATCTCATGCTGGAGTTCTTCGCC
CACCCCAACTTGTTTATTGCAGCTTATAATGGTTACAAATAAAGCAATAGCATCACAAATTTCACAAATA
AAGCATTTTTTTCACTGCATTCTAGTTGTGGTTTGTCCAAACTCATCAATGTATCTTATCATGTCTGTAT
ACCGTCGACCTCTAGCTAGAGCTTGGCGTAATCATGGTCATAGCTGTTTCCTGTGTGAAATTGTTATCCG
CTCACAATTCCACACAACATACGAGCCGGAAGCATAAAGTGTAAAGCCTGGGGTGCCTAATGAGTGAGCT
AACTCACATTAATTGCGTTGCGCTCACTGCCCGCTTTCCAGTCGGGAAACCTGTCGTGCCAGCTGCATTA
ATGAATCGGCCAACGCGCGGGGAGAGGCGGTTTGCGTATTGGGCGCTCTTCCGCTTCCTCGCTCACTGAC
TCGCTGCGCTCGGTCGTTCGGCTGCGGCGAGCGGTATCAGCTCACTCAAAGGCGGTAATACGGTTATCCA
CAGAATCAGGGGATAACGCAGGAAAGAACATGTGAGCAAAAGGCCAGCAAAAGGCCAGGAACCGTAAAAA
GGCCGCGTTGCTGGCGTTTTTCCATAGGCTCCGCCCCCCTGACGAGCATCACAAAAATCGACGCTCAAGT
CAGAGGTGGCGAAACCCGACAGGACTATAAAGATACCAGGCGTTTCCCCCTGGAAGCTCCCTCGTGCGCT
CTCCTGTTCCGACCCTGCCGCTTACCGGATACCTGTCCGCCTTTCTCCCTTCGGGAAGCGTGGCGCTTTC
TCATAGCTCACGCTGTAGGTATCTCAGTTCGGTGTAGGTCGTTCGCTCCAAGCTGGGCTGTGTGCACGAA
CCCCCCGTTCAGCCCGACCGCTGCGCCTTATCCGGTAACTATCGTCTTGAGTCCAACCCGGTAAGACACG
ACTTATCGCCACTGGCAGCAGCCACTGGTAACAGGATTAGCAGAGCGAGGTATGTAGGCGGTGCTACAGA
GTTCTTGAAGTGGTGGCCTAACTACGGCTACACTAGAAGAACAGTATTTGGTATCTGCGCTCTGCTGAAG
CCAGTTACCTTCGGAAAAAGAGTTGGTAGCTCTTGATCCGGCAAACAAACCACCGCTGGTAGCGGTGGTT
TTTTTGTTTGCAAGCAGCAGATTACGCGCAGAAAAAAAGGATCTCAAGAAGATCCTTTGATCTTTTCTAC
GGGGTCTGACGCTCAGTGGAACGAAAACTCACGTTAAGGGATTTTGGTCATGAGATTATCAAAAAGGATC
TTCACCTAGATCCTTTTAAATTAAAAATGAAGTTTTAAATCAATCTAAAGTATATATGAGTAAACTTGGT
CTGACAGTTACCAATGCTTAATCAGTGAGGCACCTATCTCAGCGATCTGTCTATTTCGTTCATCCATAGT
TGCCTGACTCCCCGTCGTGTAGATAACTACGATACGGGAGGGCTTACCATCTGGCCCCAGTGCTGCAATG
ATACCGCGAGACCCACGCTCACCGGCTCCAGATTTATCAGCAATAAACCAGCCAGCCGGAAGGGCCGAGC
GCAGAAGTGGTCCTGCAACTTTATCCGCCTCCATCCAGTCTATTAATTGTTGCCGGGAAGCTAGAGTAAG
TAGTTCGCCAGTTAATAGTTTGCGCAACGTTGTTGCCATTGCTACAGGCATCGTGGTGTCACGCTCGTCG
TTTGGTATGGCTTCATTCAGCTCCGGTTCCCAACGATCAAGGCGAGTTACATGATCCCCCATGTTGTGCA
AAAAAGCGGTTAGCTCCTTCGGTCCTCCGATCGTTGTCAGAAGTAAGTTGGCCGCAGTGTTATCACTCAT
GGTTATGGCAGCACTGCATAATTCTCTTACTGTCATGCCATCCGTAAGATGCTTTTCTGTGACTGGTGAG
TACTCAACCAAGTCATTCTGAGAATAGTGTATGCGGCGACCGAGTTGCTCTTGCCCGGCGTCAATACGGG
ATAATACCGCGCCACATAGCAGAACTTTAAAAGTGCTCATCATTGGAAAACGTTCTTCGGGGCGAAAACT
CTCAAGGATCTTACCGCTGTTGAGATCCAGTTCGATGTAACCCACTCGTGCACCCAACTGATCTTCAGCA
TCTTTTACTTTCACCAGCGTTTCTGGGTGAGCAAAAACAGGAAGGCAAAATGCCGCAAAAAAGGGAATAA
GGGCGACACGGAAATGTTGAATACTCATACTCTTCCTTTTTCAATATTATTGAAGCATTTATCAGGGTTA
TTGTCTCATGAGCGGATACATATTTGAATGTATTTAGAAAAATAAACAAATAGGGGTTCCGCGCACATTT
CCCCGAAAAGTGCCACCTGACGTC
Features (pLannotate 1.2.2; 22 found; start..end, strand, type, name):
     28..80      -  misc_feature   bom (fragment): basis of mobility region from pBR322
    235..614     +  enhancer       CMV enhancer: human cytomegalovirus immediate early enhancer
    615..818     +  promoter       CMV promoter: human cytomegalovirus (CMV) immediate early promoter
    814..847     +  LTR            5' LTR (truncated) (fragment): truncated 5' long terminal repeat (LTR) from HIV-1
    863..881     +  promoter       T7 promoter: promoter for bacteriophage T7 RNA polymerase
    984..2279    +  CDS            hsf1: HSF_XENLA - Also known as hsf. Experimental evidence at transcript level: Swiss-Prot protein existence level 2. DNA-binding protein that specifically binds heat shock promoter elements (HSE) and activates transcription. From Xenopus laevis (African clawed frog).
   2178..2549    +  CDS            HSF1: C-terminal activation domain from the human heat shock transcription factor HSF1
   2607..2624    +  CDS            capTEV™ (fragment): composite tag for in vivo biotinylation, TEV protease cleavage, and 6xHis tagging
   2674..2898    +  polyA_signal   bGH poly(A) signal: bovine growth hormone polyadenylation signal
   2902..2923    +  promoter       SV40 promoter (fragment): SV40 enhancer and early promoter
   2944..3372    +  rep_origin     f1 ori (sequence partly withheld): f1 bacteriophage origin of replication; arrow indicates direction of (+) strand synthesis
   3386..3715    +  promoter       SV40 promoter: SV40 enhancer and early promoter
   3782..4573    +  CDS            neo: KKA2_KLEPN - Also known as kan, nptII. Experimental evidence at protein level: Swiss-Prot protein existence level 1. Resistance to kanamycin, neomycin, paromomycin, ribostamycin, butirosin and gentamicin B. From Klebsiella pneumoniae.
   4597..4755    +  CDS            ble (fragment): BLE_KLEPN - Experimental evidence at protein level: Swiss-Prot protein existence level 1. Binding protein with a strong affinity to the bleomycin family of antibiotics. Binds to CL990; an antimitotic-antibiotic compound. From Klebsiella pneumoniae.
   4750..4871    +  polyA_signal   SV40 poly(A) signal: SV40 polyadenylation signal
   4944..4960    -  protein_bind   lac operator: The lac repressor binds to the lac operator to inhibit transcription in E. coli. This inhibition can be relieved by adding lactose or isopropyl-β-D-thiogalactopyranoside (IPTG). lac repressor encoded by lacI
   4968..4998    -  promoter       lac promoter: promoter for the E. coli lac operon
   5013..5034    -  protein_bind   CAP binding site: CAP binding activates transcription in the presence of cAMP. E. coli catabolite activator protein
   5047..5139    -  CDS            lacI (fragment): lac repressor; lacI; The lac repressor binds to the lac operator to inhibit transcription in E. coli. This inhibition can be relieved by adding lactose or isopropyl-β-D-thiogalactopyranoside (IPTG).
   5322..5910    -  rep_origin     ori: high-copy-number ColE1/pMB1/pBR322/pUC origin of replication
   6081..6941    -  CDS            AmpR: β-lactamase; bla; confers resistance to ampicillin, carbenicillin, and related antibiotics
   6942..7046    -  promoter       AmpR promoter: bla
