>Addgene plasmid #118350 | hHSF1 K80R | addgene full sequence | sequence record 227519 | Addgene NGS Result
GACATTGATTATTGACTAGTTATTAATAGTAATCAATTACGGGGTCATTAGTTCATAGCCCATATATGGA
GTTCCGCGTTACATAACTTACGGTAAATGGCCCGCCTGGCTGACCGCCCAACGACCCCCGCCCATTGACG
TCAATAATGACGTATGTTCCCATAGTAACGCCAATAGGGACTTTCCATTGACGTCAATGGGTGGAGTATT
TACGGTAAACTGCCCACTTGGCAGTACATCAAGTGTATCATATGCCAAGTACGCCCCCTATTGACGTCAA
TGACGGTAAATGGCCCGCCTGGCATTATGCCCAGTACATGACCTTATGGGACTTTCCTACTTGGCAGTAC
ATCTACGTATTAGTCATCGCTATTACCATGGTGATGCGGTTTTGGCAGTACATCAATGGGCGTGGATAGC
GGTTTGACTCACGGGGATTTCCAAGTCTCCACCCCATTGACGTCAATGGGAGTTTGTTTTGGCACCAAAA
TCAACGGGACTTTCCAAAATGTCGTAACAACTCCGCCCCATTGACGCAAATGGGCGGTAGGCGTGTACGG
TGGGAGGTCTATATAAGCAGAGCTCTCTGGCTAACTAGAGAACCCACTGCTTACTGGCTTATCGAAATTA
ATACGACTCACTATAGGGAGACCCAAGCTGGCTAGCGTTTAAACGGGCCCTCTAGACTCGAGCGGCCGCC
ACTGTGCTGGATATCTGCAGAATTCGAGATGGATCTGCCCGTGGGCCCCGGCGCGGCGGGGCCCAGCAAC
GTCCCGGCCTTCCTGACCAAGCTGTGGACCCTCGTGAGCGACCCGGACACCGACGCGCTCATCTGCTGGA
GCCCGAGCGGGAACAGCTTCCACGTGTTCGACCAGGGCCAGTTTGCCAAGGAGGTGCTGCCCAAGTACTT
CAAGCACAACAACATGGCCAGCTTCGTGCGGCAGCTCAACATGTATGGCTTCCGGAGAGTGGTCCACATC
GAGCAGGGCGGCCTGGTCAAGCCAGAGAGAGACGACACGGAGTTCCAGCACCCATGCTTCCTGCGTGGCC
AGGAGCAGCTCCTTGAGAACATCAAGAGGAAAGTGACCAGTGTGTCCACCCTGAAGAGTGAAGACATAAA
GATCCGCCAGGACAGCGTCACCAAGCTGCTGACGGACGTGCAGCTGATGAAGGGGAAGCAGGAGTGCATG
GACTCCAAGCTCCTGGCCATGAAGCATGAGAATGAGGCTCTGTGGCGGGAGGTGGCCAGCCTTCGGCAGA
AGCATGCCCAGCAACAGAAAGTCGTCAACAAGCTCATACAGTTTTTGATCTCACTGGTGCAGTCAAACCG
GATCCTGGGGGTGAAGAGAAAGATCCCCCTGATGCTGAACGACAGTGGCTCAGCACATTCCATGCCCAAG
TATAGCCGGCAGTTCTCCCTGGAGCACGTCCACGGCTCGGGCCCCTACTCGGCCCCCTCCCCAGCCTACA
GCAGCTCCAGCCTCTACGCCCCTGATGCTGTGGCCAGCTCTGGACCCATCATCTCCGACATCACCGAGCT
GGCTCCTGCCAGCCCCATGGCCTCCCCCGGCGGGAGCATAGACGAGAGGCCCCTATCCAGCAGCCCCCTG
GTGCGTGTCAAGGAGGAGCCCCCCAGCCCGCCTCAGAGCCCCCGGGTAGAGGAGGCGAGTCCCGGGCGCC
CATCTTCCGTGGACACCCTCTTGTCCCCGACCGCCCTCATTGACTCCATCCTGCGGGAGAGTGAACCTGC
CCCCGCCTCCGTCACAGCCCTCACGGACGCCAGGGGCCACACGGACACCGAGGGCCGGCCTCCCTCCCCC
CCGCCCACCTCCACCCCTGAAAAGTGCCTCAGCGTAGCCTGCCTGGACAAGAATGAGCTCAGTGACCACT
TGGATGCTATGGACTCCAACCTGGATAACCTGCAGACCATGCTGAGCAGCCACGGCTTCAGCGTGGACAC
CAGTGCCCTGCTGGACCTGTTCAGCCCCTCGGTGACCGTGCCCGACATGAGCCTGCCTGACCTTGACAGC
AGCCTGGCCAGTATCCAAGAGCTCCTGTCTCCCCAGGAGCCCCCCAGGCCTCCCGAGGCAGAGAACAGCA
GCCCGGATTCAGGGAAGCAGCTGGTGCACTACACAGCGCAGCCGCTGTTCCTGCTGGACCCCGGCTCCGT
GGACACCGGGAGCAACGACCTGCCGGTGCTGTTTGAGCTGGGAGAGGGCTCCTACTTCTCCGAAGGGGAC
GGCTTCGCCGAGGACCCCACCATCTCCCTGCTGACAGGCTCGGAGCCTCCCAAAGCCAAGGACCCCACTG
TCTCCAAGCTTGGGCCCGAACAAAAACTCATCTCAGAAGAGGATCTGAATAGCGCCGTCGACCATCATCA
TCATCATCATTGAGTTTAAACGGTCTCCAGCTTAAGTTTAAACCGCTGATCAGCCTCGACTGTACCTTCT
AGTTGCCAGCCATCTGTTGTTTGCCCCTCCCCCGTGCCTTCCTTGACCCTGGAAGGTGCCACTCCCACTG
TCCTTTCCTAATAAAATGAGGAAATTGCATCGCATTGTCTGAGTAGGTGTCATTCTATTCTGGGGGGTGG
GGTGGGGCAGGACAGCAAGGGGGAGGATTGGGAAGACAATAGCAGGCATGCTGGGGATGCGGTGGGCTCT
ATGGCTTCTGAGGCGGAAAGAACCAGCTGGGGCTCTAGGGGGTATCCCC
[124 nt withheld, positions 2710-2833]
C
[91 nt withheld, positions 2835-2925]
A
[49 nt withheld, positions 2927-2975]
CCTTTGACGTTGGAGTCCACGTTCTTT
[37 nt withheld, positions 3003-3039]
ACCCTATCTCGGTCTATTCTTTTGATTTATAAGGGATTTTGCCGATTTCGGCCTATTGGTTAAAAAATGA
GCTGATTTAACAAAAATTTAACGCGAATTAATTCTGTGGAATGTGTGTCAGTTAGGGTGTGGAAAGTCCC
CAGGCTCCCCAGCAGGCAGAAGTATGCAAAGCATGCATCTCAATTAGTCAGCAACCAGGTGTGGAAAGTC
CCCAGGCTCCCCAGCAGGCAGAAGTATGCAAAGCATGCATCTCAATTAGTCAGCAACCATAGTCCCGCCC
CTAACTCCGCCCATCCCGCCCCTAACTCCGCCCAGTTCCGCCCATTCTCCGCCCCATGGCTGACTAATTT
TTTTTATTTATGCAGAGGCCGAGGCCGCCTCTGCCTCTGAGCTATTCCAGAAGTAGTGAGGAGGCTTTTT
TGGAGGCCTAGGCTTTTGCAAAAAGCTCCCGGGAGCTTGTATATCCATTTTCGGATCTGATCAAGAGACA
GGATGAGGATCGTTTCGCATGATTGAACAAGATGGATTGCACGCAGGTTCTCCGGCCGCTTGGGTGGAGA
GGCTATTCGGCTATGACTGGGCACAACAGACAATCGGCTGCTCTGATGCCGCCGTGTTCCGGCTGTCAGC
GCAGGGGCGCCCGGTTCTTTTTGTCAAGACCGACCTGTCCGGTGCCCTGAATGAACTGCAGGACGAGGCA
GCGCGGCTATCGTGGCTGGCCACGACGGGCGTTCCTTGCGCAGCTGTGCTCGACGTTGTCACTGAAGCGG
GAAGGGACTGGCTGCTATTGGGCGAAGTGCCGGGGCAGGATCTCCTGTCATCTCACCTTGCTCCTGCCGA
GAAAGTATCCATCATGGCTGATGCAATGCGGCGGCTGCATACGCTTGATCCGGCTACCTGCCCATTCGAC
CACCAAGCGAAACATCGCATCGAGCGAGCACGTACTCGGATGGAAGCCGGTCTTGTCGATCAGGATGATC
TGGACGAAGAGCATCAGGGGCTCGCGCCAGCCGAACTGTTCGCCAGGCTCAAGGCGCGCATGCCCGACGG
CGAGGATCTCGTCGTGACCCATGGCGATGCCTGCTTGCCGAATATCATGGTGGAAAATGGCCGCTTTTCT
GGATTCATCGACTGTGGCCGGCTGGGTGTGGCGGACCGCTATCAGGACATAGCGTTGGCTACCCGTGATA
TTGCTGAAGAGCTTGGCGGCGAATGGGCTGACCGCTTCCTCGTGCTTTACGGTATCGCCGCTCCCGATTC
GCAGCGCATCGCCTTCTATCGCCTTCTTGACGAGTTCTTCTGAGCGGGACTCTGGGGTTCGAAATGACCG
ACCAAGCGACGCCCAACCTGCCATCACGAGATTTCGATTCCACCGCCGCCTTCTATGAAAGGTTGGGCTT
CGGAATCGTTTTCCGGGACGCCGGCTGGATGATCCTCCAGCGCGGGGATCTCATGCTGGAGTTCTTCGCC
CACCCCAACTTGTTTATTGCAGCTTATAATGGTTACAAATAAAGCAATAGCATCACAAATTTCACAAATA
AAGCATTTTTTTCACTGCATTCTAGTTGTGGTTTGTCCAAACTCATCAATGTATCTTATCATGTCTGTAT
ACCGTCGACCTCTAGCTAGAGCTTGGCGTAATCATGGTCATAGCTGTTTCCTGTGTGAAATTGTTATCCG
CTCACAATTCCACACAACATACGAGCCGGAAGCATAAAGTGTAAAGCCTGGGGTGCCTAATGAGTGAGCT
AACTCACATTAATTGCGTTGCGCTCACTGCCCGCTTTCCAGTCGGGAAACCTGTCGTGCCAGCTGCATTA
ATGAATCGGCCAACGCGCGGGGAGAGGCGGTTTGCGTATTGGGCGCTCTTCCGCTTCCTCGCTCACTGAC
TCGCTGCGCTCGGTCGTTCGGCTGCGGCGAGCGGTATCAGCTCACTCAAAGGCGGTAATACGGTTATCCA
CAGAATCAGGGGATAACGCAGGAAAGAACATGTGAGCAAAAGGCCAGCAAAAGGCCAGGAACCGTAAAAA
GGCCGCGTTGCTGGCGTTTTTCCATAGGCTCCGCCCCCCTGACGAGCATCACAAAAATCGACGCTCAAGT
CAGAGGTGGCGAAACCCGACAGGACTATAAAGATACCAGGCGTTTCCCCCTGGAAGCTCCCTCGTGCGCT
CTCCTGTTCCGACCCTGCCGCTTACCGGATACCTGTCCGCCTTTCTCCCTTCGGGAAGCGTGGCGCTTTC
TCATAGCTCACGCTGTAGGTATCTCAGTTCGGTGTAGGTCGTTCGCTCCAAGCTGGGCTGTGTGCACGAA
CCCCCCGTTCAGCCCGACCGCTGCGCCTTATCCGGTAACTATCGTCTTGAGTCCAACCCGGTAAGACACG
ACTTATCGCCACTGGCAGCAGCCACTGGTAACAGGATTAGCAGAGCGAGGTATTTAGGCGGTGCTACAGA
GTTCTTGAAGTGGTGGCCTAACTACGGCTACACTAGAAGAACAGTATTTGGTATCTGCGCTCTGCTGAAG
CCAGTTACCTTCGGAAAAAGAGTTGGTAGCTCTTGATCCGGCAAACAAACCACCGCTGGTAGCGGTGGTT
TTTTTGTTTGCAAGCAGCAGATTACGCGCAGAAAAAAAGGATCTCAAGAAGATCCTTTGATCTTTTCTAC
GGGGTCTGACGCTCAGTGGAACGAAAACTCACGTTAAGGGATTTTGGTCATGAGATTATCAAAAAGGATC
TTCACCTAGATCCTTTTAAATTAAAAATGAAGTTTTAAATCAATCTAAAGTATATATGAGTAAACTTGGT
CTGACAGTTACCAATGCTTAATCAGTGAGGCACCTATCTCAGCGATCTGTCTATTTCGTTCATCCATAGT
TGCCTGACTCCCCGTCGTGTAGATAACTACGATACGGGAGGGCTTACCATCTGGCCCCAGTGCTGCAATG
ATACCGCGAGACCCACGCTCACCGGCTCCAGATTTATCAGCAATAAACCAGCCAGCCGGAAGGGCCGAGC
GCAGAAGTGGTCCTGCAACTTTATCCGCCTCCATCCAGTCTATTAATTGTTGCCGGGAAGCTAGAGTAAG
TAGTTCGCCAGTTAATAGTTTGCGCAACGTTGTTGCCATTGCTACAGGCATCGTGGTGTCACGCTCGTCG
TTTGGTATGGCTTCATTCAGCTCCGGTTCCCAACGATCAAGGCGAGTTACATGATCCCCCATGTTGTGCA
AAAAAGCGGTTAGCTCCTTCGGTCCTCCGATCGTTGTCAGAAGTAAGTTGGCCGCAGTGTTATCACTCAT
GGTTATGGCAGCACTGCATAATTCTCTTACTGTCATGCCATCCGTAAGATGCTTTTCTGTGACTGGTGAG
TACTCAACCAAGTCATTCTGAGAATAGTGTATGCGGCGACCGAGTTGCTCTTGCCCGGCGTCAATACGGG
ATAATACCGCGCCACATAGCAGAACTTTAAAAGTGCTCATCATTGGAAAACGTTCTTCGGGGCGAAAACT
CTCAAGGATCTTACCGCTGTTGAGATCCAGTTCGATGTAACCCACTCGTGCACCCAACTGATCTTCAGCA
TCTTTTACTTTCACCAGCGTTTCTGGGTGAGCAAAAACAGGAAGGCAAAATGCCGCAAAAAAGGGAATAA
GGGCGACACGGAAATGTTGAATACTCATACTCTTCCTTTTTCAATATTATTGAAGCATTTATCAGGGTTA
TTGTCTCATGAGCGGATACATATTTGAATGTATTTAGAAAAATAAACAAATAGGGGTTCCGCGCACATTT
CCCCGAAAAGTGCCACCTGACGTCGACGGATCGGGAGATCTCCCGATCCCCTATGGTGCACTCTCAGTAC
AATCTGCTCTGATGCCGCATAGTTAAGCCAGTATCTGCTCCCTGCTTGTGTGTTGGAGGTCGCTGAGTAG
TGCGCGAGCAAAATTTAAGCTACAACAAGGCAAGGCTTGACCGACAATTGCATGAAGAATCTGCTTAGGG
TTAGGCGTTTTGCGCTGCTTCGCGATGTACGGGCCAGATATACGCGTT
Features (pLannotate 1.2.2; 22 found; start..end, strand, type, name):
      1..380     +  enhancer       CMV enhancer: human cytomegalovirus immediate early enhancer
    381..584     +  promoter       CMV promoter: human cytomegalovirus (CMV) immediate early promoter
    580..613     +  LTR            5' LTR (truncated) (fragment): truncated 5' long terminal repeat (LTR) from HIV-1
    629..647     +  promoter       T7 promoter: promoter for bacteriophage T7 RNA polymerase
    750..2045    +  CDS            hsf1: HSF_XENLA - Also known as hsf. Experimental evidence at transcript level: Swiss-Prot protein existence level 2. DNA-binding protein that specifically binds heat shock promoter elements (HSE) and activates transcription. From Xenopus laevis (African clawed frog).
   1944..2315    +  CDS            HSF1: C-terminal activation domain from the human heat shock transcription factor HSF1
   2373..2390    +  CDS            capTEV™ (fragment): composite tag for in vivo biotinylation, TEV protease cleavage, and 6xHis tagging
   2440..2664    +  polyA_signal   bGH poly(A) signal: bovine growth hormone polyadenylation signal
   2668..2689    +  promoter       SV40 promoter (fragment): SV40 enhancer and early promoter
   2710..3138    +  rep_origin     f1 ori (sequence partly withheld): f1 bacteriophage origin of replication; arrow indicates direction of (+) strand synthesis
   3152..3481    +  promoter       SV40 promoter: SV40 enhancer and early promoter
   3548..4339    +  CDS            neo: KKA2_KLEPN - Also known as kan, nptII. Experimental evidence at protein level: Swiss-Prot protein existence level 1. Resistance to kanamycin, neomycin, paromomycin, ribostamycin, butirosin and gentamicin B. From Klebsiella pneumoniae.
   4363..4521    +  CDS            ble (fragment): BLE_KLEPN - Experimental evidence at protein level: Swiss-Prot protein existence level 1. Binding protein with a strong affinity to the bleomycin family of antibiotics. Binds to CL990; an antimitotic-antibiotic compound. From Klebsiella pneumoniae.
   4516..4637    +  polyA_signal   SV40 poly(A) signal: SV40 polyadenylation signal
   4710..4726    -  protein_bind   lac operator: The lac repressor binds to the lac operator to inhibit transcription in E. coli. This inhibition can be relieved by adding lactose or isopropyl-β-D-thiogalactopyranoside (IPTG). lac repressor encoded by lacI
   4734..4764    -  promoter       lac promoter: promoter for the E. coli lac operon
   4779..4800    -  protein_bind   CAP binding site: CAP binding activates transcription in the presence of cAMP. E. coli catabolite activator protein
   4813..4905    -  CDS            lacI (fragment): lac repressor; lacI; The lac repressor binds to the lac operator to inhibit transcription in E. coli. This inhibition can be relieved by adding lactose or isopropyl-β-D-thiogalactopyranoside (IPTG).
   5088..5676    -  rep_origin     ori: high-copy-number ColE1/pMB1/pBR322/pUC origin of replication
   5847..6707    -  CDS            AmpR: β-lactamase; bla; confers resistance to ampicillin, carbenicillin, and related antibiotics
   6708..6812    -  promoter       AmpR promoter: bla
   6871..6923    -  misc_feature   bom (fragment): basis of mobility region from pBR322
