[The description below was written by a language model from this plasmid's Addgene catalogue record and pLannotate feature annotations shown in this document.]
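Description:
hHSF1 K80R is a mammalian expression plasmid built on the Invitrogen pcDNA3.1/myc-His(-) A backbone. It carries the human heat shock transcription factor 1 (HSF1) coding sequence with lysine 80 in the DNA-binding domain changed to arginine. The insert was cloned between EcoRI and HindIII and sits downstream of the human cytomegalovirus immediate early enhancer and promoter, with a bovine growth hormone polyadenylation signal terminating the transcript. A T7 promoter between the CMV promoter and the insert allows in vitro transcription. The backbone supplies C-terminal myc and 6xHis tags. The annotation detects the His stretch (labelled as a fragment of a composite tag) but does not call the myc epitope separately. The automated annotation matches most of the open reading frame to the Xenopus HSF homologue and the C-terminal part to the human HSF1 activation domain. This reflects database similarity rather than a chimeric insert, since the catalogue entry records the gene as human.

In E. coli the plasmid is maintained through a high-copy ColE1/pUC-type origin and ampicillin resistance, and an f1 origin is also present. For stable mammalian lines, an SV40 early promoter drives the neomycin phosphotransferase gene, followed by an SV40 polyadenylation signal, which permits G418 selection. The short HIV LTR, ble, lacI and bom fragments in the table appear to be backbone remnants or incidental matches. The depositor and sequencing-derived records are both 7,077 nt and list the same features, differing only in their start coordinate.

The associated publication concerns stress-inducible regulation of HSF1 by the deacetylase SIRT1. A lysine-to-arginine substitution keeps the positive charge but cannot be acetylated, so the construct is suited to testing how modification of K80 affects HSF1 function.
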