Addgene plasmid #118350: hHSF1 K80R
Purpose: Plasmid expresses hHSF1 with K80 in DBD mutated to R.
Depositing lab: Lea Sistonen. Depositing organization: Abo Akademi University. Publication: Stress-inducible regulation of heat shock factor 1 by the deacetylase SIRT1. Westerheide SD, Anckar J, Stevens SM, Sistonen L, Morimoto RI. Science. 2009 Feb 20. 323(5917):1063-6. 10.1126/science.1165946 PubMed 19229036.
Backbone
  Vector backbone: pcDNA3.1/myc-His(-) A
  Backbone manufacturer: Invitrogen
  Backbone size w/o insert (bp): 5522
  Vector type: Mammalian Expression
  Selectable markers: Neomycin (select with G418)
Growth in bacteria
  Bacterial resistance: Ampicillin, 100 μg/mL
  Growth temperature: 37°C
  Growth strain: DH5alpha
  Copy number: High Copy
Gene/Insert
  Gene/Insert name: hHSF1
  Species: H. sapiens (human)
  Mutation: K80R
  Entrez Gene: HSF1 (a.k.a. HSTF1)
  Tag / fusion protein: myc and 6xHIS (C terminal on backbone)
  Cloning method: Restriction Enzyme; 5′ cloning site EcoRI (unknown if destroyed); 3′ cloning site HindIII (unknown if destroyed)
Terms and licenses: Academic/Nonprofit Terms; Industry Terms: Not Available to Industry
How to cite: hHSF1 K80R was a gift from Lea Sistonen (Addgene plasmid # 118350 ; http://n2t.net/addgene:118350 ; RRID:Addgene_118350)
